Addgene plasmid #141692: TFORF0769
Purpose: Lentiviral vector for overexpressing transcription factor ORFs with unique 24-bp barcodes. Barcodes facilitate identification of transcription factors in pooled screens.
Depositing lab: Feng Zhang. Depositing organization: Broad Institute. Publication: A transcription factor atlas of directed differentiation. Joung J, Ma S, Tay T, Geiger-Schuller KR, Kirchgatterer PC, Verdine VK, Guo B, Arias-Garcia MA, Allen WE, Singh A, Kuksenko O, Abudayyeh OO, Gootenberg JS, Fu Z, Macrae RK, Buenrostro JD, Regev A, Zhang F. Cell. 2023 Jan 5;186(1):209-229.e26. doi: 10.1016/j.cell.2022.11.026. PubMed 36608654.
Backbone
  Vector backbone: pLX_TRC317
  Backbone manufacturer: Broad Institute Genetic Perturbation Platform
  Backbone size w/o insert (bp): 8264
  Vector type: Mammalian Expression, Lentiviral
  Selectable markers: Puromycin
Growth in bacteria
  Bacterial resistance: Ampicillin, 100 μg/mL
  Growth temperature: 37°C
  Growth strain: NEB Stable
  Copy number: High Copy
Gene/Insert
  Gene/Insert name: MSX1
  Species: H. sapiens (human)
  Insert size (bp): 1013
  Entrez Gene: MSX1 (a.k.a. ECTD3, HOX7, HYD1, STHAG1)
  Promoter: EF1a
  Cloning method: Unknown
  Sequencing primers: 5′ GGGTGGAGACTGAAGTTAGGCCAG; 3′ CACATAGCGTAAAAGGAGCAACATAG
Terms and licenses: Academic/Nonprofit Terms; Industry Terms: Not Available to Industry
Depositor comments: NM_002448,ENST00000382723 . The transcription factor ORF portion of this plasmid was synthesized by Genewiz. Please test multiple small colonies in case of plasmid recombination. To make this collection available in a timely manner, a portion of this collection was not fully sequenced by Addgene. If an Addgene verified full plasmid sequence is not available, please contact us prior to placing an order to request the full sequence.
How to cite: TFORF0769 was a gift from Feng Zhang (Addgene plasmid # 141692 ; http://n2t.net/addgene:141692 ; RRID:Addgene_141692)
