[The description below was written by a language model from this plasmid's Addgene catalogue record and pLannotate feature annotations shown in this document.]
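Description:
TFORF0769 is a third-generation-style, self-inactivating lentiviral expression plasmid built on the pLX_TRC317 backbone and carrying the human transcription factor MSX1 (also known as HOX7), a homeobox protein annotated as a transcriptional repressor involved in craniofacial, tooth and limb development. It belongs to a collection of barcoded transcription factor ORF vectors in which each ORF is paired with a unique 24-bp barcode, so that the identity of the overexpressed factor can be read out in pooled screens. In bacteria the plasmid is maintained through a high-copy ColE1/pUC-type origin and selected with ampicillin via the β-lactamase gene. An f1 origin and remnants of a lac/lacZα cloning region are also present. The depositor warns that the plasmid can recombine, as is common with LTR-containing vectors.

The viral genome is transcribed from an RSV promoter fused to a truncated HIV-1 5' LTR, followed by the Ψ packaging signal with a partial gag sequence and the RRE for Rev-dependent nuclear export. Next comes an SV40 early promoter/origin driving puromycin N-acetyltransferase for selection of transduced mammalian cells, then the cPPT/CTS. The strong constitutive EF-1α promoter then drives the MSX1 coding sequence, and a WPRE downstream enhances transcript expression before the ΔU3 3' LTR, which inactivates LTR promoter activity after integration. A short region annotated as a U6 promoter fragment lies between the ORF and the WPRE. The barcode itself is not annotated in the feature table, so its position is not stated. The construct is used to produce lentivirus for stable MSX1 overexpression, for example in pooled directed-differentiation screens.
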