Features (pLannotate 1.2.2; 31 found; start..end, strand, type, name):
      1..1179    +  promoter       EF-1α promoter: strong constitutive promoter for human elongation factor EF-1α
   1196..2104    +  CDS            MSX1: MSX1_HUMAN - Also known as HOX7. Experimental evidence at protein level: Swiss-Prot protein existence level 1. Acts as a transcriptional repressor. May play a role in limb- pattern formation. Acts in cranofacial development and specifically in odontogenesis. Expression in the developing nail bed mesenchyme is important for nail plate thickness and integrity. From Homo sapiens (Human).
   2120..2173    +  promoter       U6 promoter (fragment): RNA polymerase III promoter for human U6 snRNA
   2215..2803    +  misc_feature   WPRE: woodchuck hepatitis virus posttranscriptional regulatory element
   2854..2873    +  misc_feature   cPPT/CTS (fragment): central polypurine tract and central termination sequence of HIV-1
   2875..3108    +  LTR            3' LTR (ΔU3): self-inactivating 3' long terminal repeat (LTR) from HIV-1
   3186..3307    +  polyA_signal   SV40 poly(A) signal: SV40 polyadenylation signal
   3347..3482    +  rep_origin     SV40 ori: SV40 origin of replication
   3503..3521    -  promoter       T7 promoter: promoter for bacteriophage T7 RNA polymerase
   3529..3684    +  CDS            lacZα (fragment): LacZα fragment of β-galactosidase; lacZ fragment
   3689..4117    +  rep_origin     f1 ori (sequence partly withheld): f1 bacteriophage origin of replication; arrow indicates direction of (+) strand synthesis
   4170..4274    +  promoter       AmpR promoter: bla
   4275..5135    +  CDS            AmpR: β-lactamase; bla; confers resistance to ampicillin, carbenicillin, and related antibiotics
   5306..5894    +  rep_origin     ori: high-copy-number ColE1/pMB1/pBR322/pUC origin of replication
   6077..6169    +  CDS            lacI (fragment): lac repressor; lacI; The lac repressor binds to the lac operator to inhibit transcription in E. coli. This inhibition can be relieved by adding lactose or isopropyl-β-D-thiogalactopyranoside (IPTG).
   6182..6203    +  protein_bind   CAP binding site: CAP binding activates transcription in the presence of cAMP. E. coli catabolite activator protein
   6218..6248    +  promoter       lac promoter: promoter for the E. coli lac operon
   6256..6272    +  protein_bind   lac operator: The lac repressor binds to the lac operator to inhibit transcription in E. coli. This inhibition can be relieved by adding lactose or isopropyl-β-D-thiogalactopyranoside (IPTG). lac repressor encoded by lacI
   6317..6335    +  promoter       T3 promoter: promoter for bacteriophage T3 RNA polymerase
   6363..6589    +  promoter       RSV promoter: Rous sarcoma virus enhancer/promoter
   6590..6770    +  LTR            5' LTR (truncated): truncated 5' long terminal repeat (LTR) from HIV-1
   6817..6942    +  misc_feature   HIV-1 Ψ: packaging signal of human immunodeficiency virus type 1
   6926..7289    +  CDS            HIV-1 gag (fragment): gag protein from human immunodeficiency virus 1; gag
   7435..7668    +  misc_feature   RRE: The Rev response element (RRE) of HIV-1 allows for Rev-dependent mRNA export from the nucleus to the cytoplasm.
   8045..8071    +  CDS            Rev (fragment): human immunodeficiency virus 1 (HIV-1) Rev protein; rev; enhances nuclear export of unspliced and incompletely spliced viral mRNAs
   8078..8101    +  promoter       SV40 promoter (fragment): SV40 early promoter
   8102..8173    +  promoter       SV40 promoter (fragment): SV40 enhancer and early promoter
   8197..8332    +  rep_origin     SV40 ori: SV40 origin of replication
   8378..8974    +  CDS            PuroR (fragment): puromycin N-acetyltransferase; pac from Streptomyces; confers resistance to puromycin
   9023..9140    +  misc_feature   cPPT/CTS: central polypurine tract and central termination sequence of HIV-1
   9205..9271    +  CDS            small t antigen (fragment): SV40 (simian virus 40) small t antigen
>Addgene plasmid #141692 | TFORF0769 | addgene full sequence | sequence record 396625 | Addgene NGS Result
GGCTCCGGTGCCCGTCAGTGGGCAGAGCGCACATCGCCCACAGTCCCCGAGAAGTTGGGGGGAGGGGTCG
GCAATTGAACCGGTGCCTAGAGAAGGTGGCGCGGGGTAAACTGGGAAAGTGATGTCGTGTACTGGCTCCG
CCTTTTTCCCGAGGGTGGGGGAGAACCGTATATAAGTGCAGTAGTCGCCGTGAACGTTCTTTTTCGCAAC
GGGTTTGCCGCCAGAACACAGGTAAGTGCCGTGTGTGGTTCCCGCGGGCCTGGCCTCTTTACGGGTTATG
GCCCTTGCGTGCCTTGAATTACTTCCACCTGGCTGCAGTACGTGATTCTTGATCCCGAGCTTCGGGTTGG
AAGTGGGTGGGAGAGTTCGAGGCCTTGCGCTTAAGGAGCCCCTTCGCCTCGTGCTTGAGTTGAGGCCTGG
CCTGGGCGCTGGGGCCGCCGCGTGCGAATCTGGTGGCACCTTCGCGCCTGTCTCGCTGCTTTCGATAAGT
CTCTAGCCATTTAAAATTTTTGATGACCTGCTGCGACGCTTTTTTTCTGGCAAGATAGTCTTGTAAATGC
GGGCCAAGATCTGCACACTGGTATTTCGGTTTTTGGGGCCGCGGGCGGCGACGGGGCCCGTGCGTCCCAG
CGCACATGTTCGGCGAGGCGGGGCCTGCGAGCGCGGCCACCGAGAATCGGACGGGGGTAGTCTCAAGCTG
GCCGGCCTGCTCTGGTGCCTGGCCTCGCGCCGCCGTGTATCGCCCCGCCCTGGGCGGCAAGGCTGGCCCG
GTCGGCACCAGTTGCGTGAGCGGAAAGATGGCCGCTTCCCGGCCCTGCTGCAGGGAGCTCAAAATGGAGG
ACGCGGCGCTCGGGAGAGCGGGCGGGTGAGTCACCCACACAAAGGAAAAGGGCCTTTCCGTCCTCAGCCG
TCGCTTCATGTGACTCCACGGAGTACCGGGCGCCGTCCAGGCACCTCGATTAGTTCTCGAGCTTTTGGAG
TACGTCGTCTTTAGGTTGGGGGGAGGGGTTTTATGCGATGGAGTTTCCCCACACTGAGTGGGTGGAGACT
GAAGTTAGGCCAGCTTGGCACTTGATGTAATTCTCCTTGGAATTTGCCCTTTTTGAGTTTGGATCTTGGT
TCATTCTCAAGCCTCAGACAGTGGTTCAAAGTTTTTTTCTTCCATTTCAGGTGTCGTGAGGCTAGCACCG
CCACCATGGCCCCGGCTGCTGACATGACTTCTTTGCCACTCGGTGTCAAAGTGGAGGACTCCGCCTTCGG
CAAGCCGGCGGGGGGAGGCGCGGGCCAGGCCCCCAGCGCCGCCGCGGCCACGGCAGCCGCCATGGGCGCG
GACGAGGAGGGGGCCAAGCCCAAAGTGTCCCCTTCGCTCCTGCCCTTCAGCGTGGAGGCGCTCATGGCCG
ACCACAGGAAGCCGGGGGCCAAGGAGAGCGCCCTGGCGCCCTCCGAGGGCGTGCAGGCGGCGGGTGGCTC
GGCGCAGCCACTGGGCGTCCCGCCGGGGTCGCTGGGAGCCCCGGACGCGCCCTCTTCGCCGCGGCCGCTC
GGCCATTTCTCGGTGGGGGGACTCCTCAAGCTGCCAGAAGATGCGCTCGTCAAAGCCGAGAGCCCCGAGA
AGCCCGAGAGGACCCCGTGGATGCAGAGCCCCCGCTTCTCCCCGCCGCCGGCCAGGCGGCTGAGCCCCCC
AGCCTGCACCCTCCGCAAACACAAGACGAACCGTAAGCCGCGGACGCCCTTCACCACCGCGCAGCTGCTG
GCGCTGGAGCGCAAGTTCCGCCAGAAGCAGTACCTGTCCATCGCCGAGCGCGCGGAGTTCTCCAGCTCGC
TCAGCCTCACTGAGACGCAGGTGAAGATATGGTTCCAGAACCGCCGCGCCAAGGCAAAGAGACTACAAGA
GGCAGAGCTGGAGAAGCTGAAGATGGCCGCCAAGCCCATGCTGCCACCGGCTGCCTTCGGCCTCTCCTTC
CCTCTCGGCGGCCCCGCAGCTGTAGCGGCCGCGGCGGGTGCCTCGCTCTACGGTGCCTCTGGCCCCTTCC
AGCGCGCCGCGCTGCCTGTGGCGCCCGTGGGACTCTACACGGCCCATGTGGGCTACAGCATGTACCACCT
GACATAGTAATGAACTAGTCCGTAACTTGAAAGTATTTCGATTTCTTGGCTTTATATATCTTGTGGAAAG
GACGAGCCGCGACCTGTGCCTGTGCGGAAACGCGTTAAGTCGACAATCAACCTCTGGATTACAAAATTTG
TGAAAGATTGACTGGTATTCTTAACTATGTTGCTCCTTTTACGCTATGTGGATACGCTGCTTTAATGCCT
TTGTATCATGCTATTGCTTCCCGTATGGCTTTCATTTTCTCCTCCTTGTATAAATCCTGGTTGCTGTCTC
TTTATGAGGAGTTGTGGCCCGTTGTCAGGCAACGTGGCGTGGTGTGCACTGTGTTTGCTGACGCAACCCC
CACTGGTTGGGGCATTGCCACCACCTGTCAGCTCCTTTCCGGGACTTTCGCTTTCCCCCTCCCTATTGCC
ACGGCGGAACTCATCGCCGCCTGCCTTGCCCGCTGCTGGACAGGGGCTCGGCTGTTGGGCACTGACAATT
CCGTGGTGTTGTCGGGGAAATCATCGTCCTTTCCTTGGCTGCTCGCCTGTGTTGCCACCTGGATTCTGCG
CGGGACGTCCTTCTGCTACGTCCCTTCGGCCCTCAATCCAGCGGACCTTCCTTCCCGCGGCCTGCTGCCG
GCTCTGCGGCCTCTTCCGCGTCTTCGCCTTCGCCCTCAGACGAGTCGGATCTCCCTTTGGGCCGCCTCCC
CGCGTCGACTTTAAGACCAATGACTTACAAGGCAGCTGTAGATCTTAGCCACTTTTTAAAAGAAAAGGGG
GGACTGGAAGGGCTAATTCACTCCCAACGAAGACAAGATCTGCTTTTTGCTTGTACTGGGTCTCTCTGGT
TAGACCAGATCTGAGCCTGGGAGCTCTCTGGCTAACTAGGGAACCCACTGCTTAAGCCTCAATAAAGCTT
GCCTTGAGTGCTTCAAGTAGTGTGTGCCCGTCTGTTGTGTGACTCTGGTAACTAGAGATCCCTCAGACCC
TTTTAGTCAGTGTGGAAAATCTCTAGCAGTACGTATAGTAGTTCATGTCATCTTATTATTCAGTATTTAT
AACTTGCAAAGAAATGAATATCAGAGAGTGAGAGGAACTTGTTTATTGCAGCTTATAATGGTTACAAATA
AAGCAATAGCATCACAAATTTCACAAATAAAGCATTTTTTTCACTGCATTCTAGTTGTGGTTTGTCCAAA
CTCATCAATGTATCTTATCATGTCTGGCTCTAGCTATCCCGCCCCTAACTCCGCCCATCCCGCCCCTAAC
TCCGCCCAGTTCCGCCCATTCTCCGCCCCATGGCTGACTAATTTTTTTTATTTATGCAGAGGCCGAGGCC
GCCTCGGCCTCTGAGCTATTCCAGAAGTAGTGAGGAGGCTTTTTTGGAGGCCTAGGGACGTACCCAATTC
GCCCTATAGTGAGTCGTATTACGCGCGCTCACTGGCCGTCGTTTTACAACGTCGTGACTGGGAAAACCCT
GGCGTTACCCAACTTAATCGCCTTGCAGCACATCCCCCTTTCGCCAGCTGGCGTAATAGCGAAGAGGCCC
GCACCGATCGCCCTTCCCAACAGTTGCGCAGCCTGAATGGCGAATGGG
[124 nt withheld, positions 3689-3812]
C
[91 nt withheld, positions 3814-3904]
A
[49 nt withheld, positions 3906-3954]
CCTTTGACGTTGGAGTCCACGTTCTTT
[37 nt withheld, positions 3982-4018]
ACCCTATCTCGGTCTATTCTTTTGATTTATAAGGGATTTTGCCGATTTCGGCCTATTGGTTAAAAAATGA
GCTGATTTAACAAAAATTTAACGCGAATTTTAACAAAATATTAACGCTTACAATTTAGGTGGCACTTTTC
GGGGAAATGTGCGCGGAACCCCTATTTGTTTATTTTTCTAAATACATTCAAATATGTATCCGCTCATGAG
ACAATAACCCTGATAAATGCTTCAATAATATTGAAAAAGGAAGAGTATGAGTATTCAACATTTCCGTGTC
GCCCTTATTCCCTTTTTTGCGGCATTTTGCCTTCCTGTTTTTGCTCACCCAGAAACGCTGGTGAAAGTAA
AAGATGCTGAAGATCAGTTGGGTGCACGAGTGGGTTACATCGAACTGGATCTCAACAGCGGTAAGATCCT
TGAGAGTTTTCGCCCCGAAGAACGTTTTCCAATGATGAGCACTTTTAAAGTTCTGCTATGTGGCGCGGTA
TTATCCCGTATTGACGCCGGGCAAGAGCAACTCGGTCGCCGCATACACTATTCTCAGAATGACTTGGTTG
AGTACTCACCAGTCACAGAAAAGCATCTTACGGATGGCATGACAGTAAGAGAATTATGCAGTGCTGCCAT
AACCATGAGTGATAACACTGCGGCCAACTTACTTCTGACAACGATCGGAGGACCGAAGGAGCTAACCGCT
TTTTTGCACAACATGGGGGATCATGTAACTCGCCTTGATCGTTGGGAACCGGAGCTGAATGAAGCCATAC
CAAACGACGAGCGTGACACCACGATGCCTGTAGCAATGGCAACAACGTTGCGCAAACTATTAACTGGCGA
ACTACTTACTCTAGCTTCCCGGCAACAATTAATAGACTGGATGGAGGCGGATAAAGTTGCAGGACCACTT
CTGCGCTCGGCCCTTCCGGCTGGCTGGTTTATTGCTGATAAATCTGGAGCCGGTGAGCGTGGGTCTCGCG
GTATCATTGCAGCACTGGGGCCAGATGGTAAGCCCTCCCGTATCGTAGTTATCTACACGACGGGGAGTCA
GGCAACTATGGATGAACGAAATAGACAGATCGCTGAGATAGGTGCCTCACTGATTAAGCATTGGTAACTG
TCAGACCAAGTTTACTCATATATACTTTAGATTGATTTAAAACTTCATTTTTAATTTAAAAGGATCTAGG
TGAAGATCCTTTTTGATAATCTCATGACCAAAATCCCTTAACGTGAGTTTTCGTTCCACTGAGCGTCAGA
CCCCGTAGAAAAGATCAAAGGATCTTCTTGAGATCCTTTTTTTCTGCGCGTAATCTGCTGCTTGCAAACA
AAAAAACCACCGCTACCAGCGGTGGTTTGTTTGCCGGATCAAGAGCTACCAACTCTTTTTCCGAAGGTAA
CTGGCTTCAGCAGAGCGCAGATACCAAATACTGTTCTTCTAGTGTAGCCGTAGTTAGGCCACCACTTCAA
GAACTCTGTAGCACCGCCTACATACCTCGCTCTGCTAATCCTGTTACCAGTGGCTGCTGCCAGTGGCGAT
AAGTCGTGTCTTACCGGGTTGGACTCAAGACGATAGTTACCGGATAAGGCGCAGCGGTCGGGCTGAACGG
GGGGTTCGTGCACACAGCCCAGCTTGGAGCGAACGACCTACACCGAACTGAGATACCTACAGCGTGAGCT
ATGAGAAAGCGCCACGCTTCCCGAAGGGAGAAAGGCGGACAGGTATCCGGTAAGCGGCAGGGTCGGAACA
GGAGAGCGCACGAGGGAGCTTCCAGGGGGAAACGCCTGGTATCTTTATAGTCCTGTCGGGTTTCGCCACC
TCTGACTTGAGCGTCGATTTTTGTGATGCTCGTCAGGGGGGCGGAGCCTATGGAAAAACGCCAGCAACGC
GGCCTTTTTACGGTTCCTGGCCTTTTGCTGGCCTTTTGCTCACATGTTCTTTCCTGCGTTATCCCCTGAT
TCTGTGGATAACCGTATTACCGCCTTTGAGTGAGCTGATACCGCTCGCCGCAGCCGAACGACCGAGCGCA
GCGAGTCAGTGAGCGAGGAAGCGGAAGAGCGCCCAATACGCAAACCGCCTCTCCCCGCGCGTTGGCCGAT
TCATTAATGCAGCTGGCACGACAGGTTTCCCGACTGGAAAGCGGGCAGTGAGCGCAACGCAATTAATGTG
AGTTAGCTCACTCATTAGGCACCCCAGGCTTTACACTTTATGCTTCCGGCTCGTATGTTGTGTGGAATTG
TGAGCGGATAACAATTTCACACAGGAAACAGCTATGACCATGATTACGCCAAGCGCGCAATTAACCCTCA
CTAAAGGGAACAAAAGCTGGAGCTGCAAGCTTAATGTAGTCTTATGCAATACTCTTGTAGTCTTGCAACA
TGGTAACGATGAGTTAGCAACATGCCTTACAAGGAGAGAAAAAGCACCGTGCATGCCGATTGGTGGAAGT
AAGGTGGTACGATCGTGCCTTATTAGGAAGGCAACAGACGGGTCTGACATGGATTGGACGAACCACTGAA
TTGCCGCATTGCAGAGATATTGTATTTAAGTGCCTAGCTCGATACATAAACGGGTCTCTCTGGTTAGACC
AGATCTGAGCCTGGGAGCTCTCTGGCTAACTAGGGAACCCACTGCTTAAGCCTCAATAAAGCTTGCCTTG
AGTGCTTCAAGTAGTGTGTGCCCGTCTGTTGTGTGACTCTGGTAACTAGAGATCCCTCAGACCCTTTTAG
TCAGTGTGGAAAATCTCTAGCAGTGGCGCCCGAACAGGGACTTGAAAGCGAAAGGGAAACCAGAGGAGCT
CTCTCGACGCAGGACTCGGCTTGCTGAAGCGCGCACGGCAAGAGGCGAGGGGCGGCGACTGGTGAGTACG
CCAAAAATTTTGACTAGCGGAGGCTAGAAGGAGAGAGATGGGTGCGAGAGCGTCAGTATTAAGCGGGGGA
GAATTAGATCGCGATGGGAAAAAATTCGGTTAAGGCCAGGGGGAAAGAAAAAATATAAATTAAAACATAT
AGTATGGGCAAGCAGGGAGCTAGAACGATTCGCAGTTAATCCTGGCCTGTTAGAAACATCAGAAGGCTGT
AGACAAATACTGGGACAGCTACAACCATCCCTTCAGACAGGATCAGAAGAACTTAGATCATTATATAATA
CAGTAGCAACCCTCTATTGTGTGCATCAAAGGATAGAGATAAAAGACACCAAGGAAGCTTTAGACAAGAT
AGAGGAAGAGCAAAACAAAAGTAAGACCACCGCACAGCAAGCGGCCGCTGATCTTCAGACCTGGAGGAGG
AGATATGAGGGACAATTGGAGAAGTGAATTATATAAATATAAAGTAGTAAAAATTGAACCATTAGGAGTA
GCACCCACCAAGGCAAAGAGAAGAGTGGTGCAGAGAGAAAAAAGAGCAGTGGGAATAGGAGCTTTGTTCC
TTGGGTTCTTGGGAGCAGCAGGAAGCACTATGGGCGCAGCGTCAATGACGCTGACGGTACAGGCCAGACA
ATTATTGTCTGGTATAGTGCAGCAGCAGAACAATTTGCTGAGGGCTATTGAGGCGCAACAGCATCTGTTG
CAACTCACAGTCTGGGGCATCAAGCAGCTCCAGGCAAGAATCCTGGCTGTGGAAAGATACCTAAAGGATC
AACAGCTCCTGGGGATTTGGGGTTGCTCTGGAAAACTCATTTGCACCACTGCTGTGCCTTGGAATGCTAG
TTGGAGTAATAAATCTCTGGAACAGATTTGGAATCACACGACCTGGATGGAGTGGGACAGAGAAATTAAC
AATTACACAAGCTTAATACACTCCTTAATTGAAGAATCGCAAAACCAGCAAGAAAAGAATGAACAAGAAT
TATTGGAATTAGATAAATGGGCAAGTTTGTGGAATTGGTTTAACATAACAAATTGGCTGTGGTATATAAA
ATTATTCATAATGATAGTAGGAGGCTTGGTAGGTTTAAGAATAGTTTTTGCTGTACTTTCTATAGTGAAT
AGAGTTAGGCAGGGATATTCACCATTATCGTTTCAGACCCACCTCCCAACCCCGAGGGGACCCATGCATT
GCATCTCAATTAGTCAGCAACCAGGTGTGGAAAGTCCCCAGGCTCCCCAGCAGGCAGAAGTATGCAAAGC
ATGCGTCTCAATTAGTCAGCAACCATAGTCCCGCCCCTAACTCCGCCCATCCCGCCCCTAACTCCGCCCA
GTTCCGCCCATTCTCCGCCCCATGGCTGACTAATTTTTTTTATTTATGCAGAGGCCGAGGCCGCCTCGGC
CTCTGAGCTATTCCAGAAGTAGTGAGGAGGCTTTTTTGGAGGCCTAGGCTTTTGCAAAAAGCTTTCTAGA
GGTACCACCGGAGCTTACCATGACCGAGTACAAGCCCACGGTGCGCCTCGCCACCCGCGACGACGTCCCC
AGGGCCGTACGCACCCTCGCCGCCGCGTTCGCCGACTACCCCGCCACGCGCCACACCGTCGATCCGGACC
GCCACATCGAGCGGGTCACCGAGCTGCAAGAACTCTTCCTCACGCGCGTCGGGCTCGACATCGGCAAGGT
GTGGGTCGCGGACGACGGCGCCGCCGTGGCGGTCTGGACCACGCCGGAGAGCGTCGAAGCGGGGGCGGTG
TTCGCCGAGATCGGCCCGCGCATGGCCGAGTTGAGCGGTTCCCGGCTGGCCGCGCAGCAACAGATGGAAG
GCCTCCTGGCGCCGCACCGGCCCAAGGAGCCCGCGTGGTTCCTGGCCACCGTCGGCGTCTCGCCCGACCA
CCAGGGCAAGGGTCTGGGCAGCGCCGTCGTGCTCCCCGGAGTGGAGGCGGCCGAGCGCGCCGGGGTGCCC
GCCTTCCTGGAGACCTCCGCGCCCCGCAACCTCCCCTTCTACGAGCGGCTCGGCTTCACCGTCACCGCCG
ACGTCGAGGTGCCCGAAGGACCGCGCACCTGGTGCATGACCCGCAAGCCCGGTGCCAGTTAACGAATTCT
AGATCTTGAGACAAATGGCAGTATTCATCCACAATTTTAAAAGAAAAGGGGGGATTGGGGGGTACAGTGC
AGGGGAAAGAATAGTAGACATAATAGCAACAGACATACAAACTAAAGAATTACAAAAACAAATTACAAAA
ATTCAAAATTTTCGGGTTTATTACAGGGACAGCAGAGATCCACTTTGGCGCCGGCTCGAGGCCTGCAGGT
GCAAAGATGGATAAAGTTTTAAACAGAGAGGAATCTTTGCAGCTAATGGACCTTCTAGGTCTTGAAAGGA
GTGGGAATT
