>Addgene plasmid #141692 | TFORF0769 | depositor partial sequence | sequence record 277213 | Insert
ACCGCCACCATGGCCCCGGCTGCTGACATGACTTCTTTGCCACTCGGTGTCAAAGTGGAGGACTCCGCCT
TCGGCAAGCCGGCGGGGGGAGGCGCGGGCCAGGCCCCCAGCGCCGCCGCGGCCACGGCAGCCGCCATGGG
CGCGGACGAGGAGGGGGCCAAGCCCAAAGTGTCCCCTTCGCTCCTGCCCTTCAGCGTGGAGGCGCTCATG
GCCGACCACAGGAAGCCGGGGGCCAAGGAGAGCGCCCTGGCGCCCTCCGAGGGCGTGCAGGCGGCGGGTG
GCTCGGCGCAGCCACTGGGCGTCCCGCCGGGGTCGCTGGGAGCCCCGGACGCGCCCTCTTCGCCGCGGCC
GCTCGGCCATTTCTCGGTGGGGGGACTCCTCAAGCTGCCAGAAGATGCGCTCGTCAAAGCCGAGAGCCCC
GAGAAGCCCGAGAGGACCCCGTGGATGCAGAGCCCCCGCTTCTCCCCGCCGCCGGCCAGGCGGCTGAGCC
CCCCAGCCTGCACCCTCCGCAAACACAAGACGAACCGTAAGCCGCGGACGCCCTTCACCACCGCGCAGCT
GCTGGCGCTGGAGCGCAAGTTCCGCCAGAAGCAGTACCTGTCCATCGCCGAGCGCGCGGAGTTCTCCAGC
TCGCTCAGCCTCACTGAGACGCAGGTGAAGATATGGTTCCAGAACCGCCGCGCCAAGGCAAAGAGACTAC
AAGAGGCAGAGCTGGAGAAGCTGAAGATGGCCGCCAAGCCCATGCTGCCACCGGCTGCCTTCGGCCTCTC
CTTCCCTCTCGGCGGCCCCGCAGCTGTAGCGGCCGCGGCGGGTGCCTCGCTCTACGGTGCCTCTGGCCCC
TTCCAGCGCGCCGCGCTGCCTGTGGCGCCCGTGGGACTCTACACGGCCCATGTGGGCTACAGCATGTACC
ACCTGACATAGTAATGAACTAGTCCGTAACTTGAAAGTATTTCGATTTCTTGGCTTTATATATCTTGTGG
AAAGGACGAGCCGCGACCTGTGCCTGTGCGGAA
