>Addgene plasmid #141692 | TFORF0769 | depositor partial sequence | sequence record 277214 | Barcode
GCCGCGACCTGTGCCTGTGCGGAA
